Addgene plasmid #64822: pPM180
Purpose: GUS overexpression in planta
Depositing lab: Detlef Weigel. Depositing organization: Max Planck Institute for Developmental Biology. Publication: Temporal control of leaf complexity by miRNA-regulated licensing of protein complexes. Rubio-Somoza I, Zhou CM, Confraria A, Martinho C, von Born P, Baena-Gonzalez E, Wang JW, Weigel D. Curr Biol. 2014 Nov 17;24(22):2714-9. doi: 10.1016/j.cub.2014.09.058. Epub 2014 Nov 6. PubMed 25448000.
Backbone
  Vector backbone: pGreenIIS BAR
  Modifications to backbone: 35S Promotor
  Vector type: Plant Expression
  Selectable markers: Basta
Growth in bacteria
  Bacterial resistance: Spectinomycin, 50 μg/mL
  Growth temperature: 37°C
  Growth strain: DH5alpha
  Copy number: High Copy
Gene/Insert
  Gene/Insert name: GUS
  Insert size (bp): 1800
Terms and licenses: Academic/Nonprofit Terms; Industry Terms: Not Available to Industry
How to cite: pPM180 was a gift from Detlef Weigel (Addgene plasmid # 64822 ; http://n2t.net/addgene:64822 ; RRID:Addgene_64822)
