[The description below was written by a language model from this plasmid's Addgene catalogue record and pLannotate feature annotations shown in this document.]
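Description:
pPM180 is a plant binary expression vector built on the pGreenIIS BAR backbone, designed for constitutive overexpression of the β-glucuronidase (GUS) reporter in planta. In E. coli it replicates from a high-copy ColE1/pUC-type origin and is selected with spectinomycin through the aadA gene. It also carries the pSa origin characteristic of pGreen-family vectors, which supports replication in Agrobacterium; in that system the replicase function is generally supplied in trans by a helper plasmid, although the record does not mention one.

The transferred region lies between nopaline-type left and right T-DNA border repeats (the left border is annotated as truncated) and holds two cassettes. Next to the left border, a NOS promoter drives the bar gene, which encodes phosphinothricin acetyltransferase, followed by a NOS terminator. This cassette confers Basta (glufosinate) resistance for selecting transformed plants. The second cassette places the E. coli uidA/GUS coding sequence, about 1.8 kb, under the CaMV 35S promoter and ends with the pea rbcS-E9 terminator and polyadenylation signal. attB1 and attB2 sites flank the GUS sequence, which suggests it was introduced by Gateway recombination. Fragments of pBluescript-derived polylinker, lacZα, lac regulatory elements and T7/T3 promoters remain from the cloning history and have no evident role in plant expression.

The stated purpose is GUS overexpression in plants. A 35S-driven GUS line of this kind typically provides a histochemical or fluorometric reporter, or a neutral overexpression control alongside constructs expressing genes of interest, though the record does not say which use was intended.
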