Features (pLannotate 1.2.2; 26 found; start..end, strand, type, name):
    542..564     +  misc_feature   LB T-DNA repeat: left border repeat from nopaline C58 T-DNA (truncated)
    588..840     -  terminator     NOS terminator: nopaline synthase terminator and poly(A) signal
    863..1411    -  CDS            bar: PAT_STRHY - Experimental evidence at protein level: Swiss-Prot protein existence level 1. Inactivates phosphinothricin (PPT) by transfer of an acetyl group from acetyl CoA. Can also acetylate demethylphosphinothricin but not PTT or glutamate. This enzyme is an effector of phosphinothricin tripeptide (PTT or bialaphos) resistance. From Streptomyces hygroscopicus. Introduced by genetic manipulation and expressed in glufosinate-tolerant maize by Dekalb Genetics.
   1453..1632    -  promoter       NOS promoter: nopaline synthase promoter
   1723..1739    +  rep_origin     M13 ori (fragment): M13 bacteriophage origin of replication; arrow indicates direction of (+) strand synthesis
   1747..1902    -  CDS            lacZα (fragment): LacZα fragment of β-galactosidase; lacZ fragment
   1910..1928    +  promoter       T7 promoter: promoter for bacteriophage T7 RNA polymerase
   1937..2009    -  misc_feature   MCS (fragment): pBluescript multiple cloning site
   2507..2848    +  promoter       CaMV 35S promoter: strong constitutive promoter from cauliflower mosaic virus
   2877..2901    +  protein_bind   attB1: mutant version of attB; recombination site for the Gateway® BP reaction BP Clonase™
   2904..2941    -  misc_feature   MCS (fragment): pBluescript multiple cloning site
   2959..4764    +  CDS            GUS: β-glucuronidase; uidA (or gusA) from E. coli
   4818..4834    -  misc_feature   MCS (fragment): pBluescript multiple cloning site
   4840..4864    -  protein_bind   attB2: mutant version of attB; recombination site for the Gateway® BP reaction BP Clonase™
   4871..5512    +  terminator     E9 terminator: terminator and polyadenylation signal from the pea rbcS-E9 gene
   5534..5552    -  promoter       T3 promoter: promoter for bacteriophage T3 RNA polymerase
   5597..5613    -  protein_bind   lac operator: The lac repressor binds to the lac operator to inhibit transcription in E. coli. This inhibition can be relieved by adding lactose or isopropyl-β-D-thiogalactopyranoside (IPTG). lac repressor encoded by lacI
   5621..5652    -  promoter       lac promoter: promoter for the E. coli lac operon
   5667..5688    -  protein_bind   CAP binding site: CAP binding activates transcription in the presence of cAMP. E. coli catabolite activator protein
   5701..5793    -  CDS            lacI (fragment): lac repressor; lacI; The lac repressor binds to the lac operator to inhibit transcription in E. coli. This inhibition can be relieved by adding lactose or isopropyl-β-D-thiogalactopyranoside (IPTG).
   5795..5919    -  rep_origin     RSF ori (fragment): Plasmids containing the RSF 1030 origin of replication can be propagated in E. coli cells that contain additional plasmids with compatible origins.
   5927..5951    +  misc_feature   RB T-DNA repeat: right border repeat from nopaline C58 T-DNA
   6042..6630    -  rep_origin     ori: high-copy-number ColE1/pMB1/pBR322/pUC origin of replication
   6804..7589    -  CDS            aadA: S3AD_SHIFL - Experimental evidence at protein level: Swiss-Prot protein existence level 1. Mediates bacterial resistance to the antibiotics streptomycin and spectinomycin. From Shigella flexneri.
   7774..7875    +  CDS            TRA2_ECOLX (fragment): Protein predicted: Swiss-Prot protein existence level 4. Required for transposition of transposon Tn903. From Escherichia coli.
   7880..407     +  rep_origin     pSa ori (across the origin): origin of replication from bacterial plasmid pSa
>Addgene plasmid #64822 | pPM180 | depositor full sequence | sequence record 123124 | pPM180 sequence 7908 bps
TTTTTATCCCCGGAAGCCTGTGGATAGAGGGTAGTTATCCACGTGAAACCGCTAATGCCCCGCAAAGCCT
TGATTCACGGGGCTTTCCGGCCCGCTCCAAAAACTATCCACGTGAAATCGCTAATCAGGGTACGTGAAAT
CGCTAATCGGAGTACGTGAAATCGCTAATAAGGTCACGTGAAATCGCTAATCAAAAAGGCACGTGAGAAC
GCTAATAGCCCTTTCAGATCAACAGCTTGCAAACACCCCTCGCTCCGGCAAGTAGTTACAGCAAGTAGTA
TGTTCAATTAGCTTTTCAATTATGAATATATATATCAATTATTGGTCGCCCTTGGCTTGTGGACAATGCG
CTACGCGCACCGGCTCCGCCCGTGGACAACCGCAAGCGGTTGCCCACCGTCGAGCGCCAGCGCCTTTGCC
CACAACCCGGCGGCCGGCCGCAACAGATCGTTTTATAAATTTTTTTTTTTGAAAAAGAAAAAGCCCGAAA
GGCGGCAACCTCTCGGGCTTCTGGATTTCCGATCCCCGGAATTAGAGATCTTGGCAGGATATATTGTGGT
GTAACGTTATCAGCTTGCATGCCGGTCGATCTAGTAACATAGATGACACCGCGCGCGATAATTTATCCTA
GTTTGCGCGCTATATTTTGTTTTCTATCGCGTATTAAATGTATAATTGCGGGACTCTAATCATAAAAACC
CATCTCATAAATAACGTCATGCATTACATGTTAATTATTACATGCTTAACGTAATTCAACAGAAATTATA
TGATAATCATCGCAAGACCGGCAACAGGATTCAATCTTAAGAAACTTTATTGCCAAATGTTTGAACGATC
TGCTTGACTCTAGGGGTCATCAGATTTCGGTGACGGGCAGGACCGGACGGGGCGGCACCGGCAGGCTGAA
GTCCAGCTGCCAGAAACCCACGTCATGCCAGTTCCCGTGCTTGAAGCCGGCCGCCCGCAGCATGCCGCGG
GGGGCATATCCGAGCGCCTCGTGCATGCGCACGCTCGGGTCGTTGGGCAGCCCGATGACAGCGACCACGC
TCTTGAAGCCCTGTGCCTCCAGGGACTTCAGCAGGTGGGTGTAGAGCGTGGAGCCCAGTCCCGTCCGCTG
GTGGCGGGGGGAGACGTACACGGTGGACTCGGCCGTCCAGTCGTAGGCGTTGCGTGCCTTCCAGGGACCC
GCGTAGGCGATGCCGGCGACCTCGCCGTCCACCTCGGCGACGAGCCAGGGATAGCGCTCCCGCAGACGGA
CGAGGTCGTCCGTCCACTCCTGCGGTTCCTGCGGCTCGGTACGGAAGTTGACCGTGCTTGTCTCGATGTA
GTGGTTGACGATGGTGCAGACCGCCGGCATGTCCGCCTCGGTGGCACGGCGGATGTCGGCCGGGCGTCGT
TCTGGGCTCATGGTAGATCCCCTCGATCGAGTTGAGAGTGAATATGAGACTCTAATTGGATACCGAGGGG
AATTTATGGAACGTCAGTGGAGCATTTTTGACAAGAAATATTTGCTAGCTGATAGTGACCTTAGGCGACT
TTTGAACGCGCAATAATGGTTTCTGACGTATGTGCTTAGCTCATTAAACTCCAGAAACCCGCGGCTCAGT
GGCTCCTTCAACGTTGCGGTTCTGTCAGTTCCAAACGTAAAACGGCTTGTCCCGCGTCATCGGCGGGGGT
CATAACGTGACTCCCTTAATTCTCCGCTCATGTATCGATAACATTAACGTTTACAATTTCGCGCCATTCG
CCATTCAGGCTGCGCAACTGTTGGGAAGGGCGATCGGTGCGGGCCTCTTCGCTATTACGCCAGCTGGCGA
AAGGGGGATGTGCTGCAAGGCGATTAAGTTGGGTAACGCCAGGGTTTTCCCAGTCACGACGTTGTAAAAC
GACGGCCAGTGAGCGCGCGTAATACGACTCACTATAGGGCGAATTGGGTACCGGGCCCCCCCTCGAGGTC
GACGGTATCGATAAGCTTGATATCGAATTCCTGCAGCCCGGGGGATCCATTCGGTCCCCAGATTAGCCTT
TTCAATTTCAGAAAGAATGCTAACCCACAGATGGTTAGAGAGGCTTACGCAGCAGGTCTCATCAAGACGA
TCTACCCGAGCAATAATCTCCAGGAAATCAAATACCTTCCCAAGAAGGTTAAAGATGCAGTCAAAAGATT
CAGGACTAACTGCATCAAGAACACAGAGAAAGATATATTTCTCAAGATCAGAAGTACTATTCCAGTATGG
ACGATTCAAGGCTTGCTTCACAAACCAAGGCAAGTAATAGAGATTGGAGTCTCTAAAAAGGTAGTTCCCA
CTGAATCAAAGGCCATGGAGTCAAAGATTCAAATAGAGGACCTAACAGAACTCGCCGTAAAGACTGGCGA
ACAGTTCATACAGAGTCTCTTACGACTCAATGACAAGAAGAAAATCTTCGTCAACATGGTGGAGCACGAC
ACACTTGTCTACTCCAAAAATATCAAAGATACAGTCTCAGAAGACCAAAGGGCAATTGAGACTTTTCAAC
AAAGGGTAATATCCGGAAACCTCCTCGGATTCCATTGCCCAGCTATCTGTCACTTTATTGTGAAGATAGT
GGAAAAGGAAGGTGGCTCCTACAAATGCCATCATTGCGATAAAGGAAAGGCCATCGTTGAAGATGCCTCT
GCCGACAGTGGTCCCAAAGATGGACCCCCACCCACGAGGAGCATCGTGGAAAAAGAAGACGTTCCAACCA
CGTCTTCAAAGCAAGTGGATTGATGTGATATCTCCACTGACGTAAGGGATGACGCACAATCCCACTATCC
TTCGCAAGACCCTTCCTCTATATAAGGAAGTTCATTTCATTTGGAGAGAACACGGGGGACGAGCTTCTAG
AGGATCACAAGTTTGTACAAAAAAGCAGGCTTTCGGGCCCCCCCTCGAGGTCGACGGTATCGATAAGCTT
GGATCCGGGCCCATGGTCCGTCCTGTAGAAACCCCAACCCGTGAAATCAAAAAACTCGACGGCCTGTGGG
CATTCAGTCTGGATCGCGAAAACTGTGGAATTGATCAGCGTTGGTGGGAAAGCGCGTTACAAGAAAGCCG
GGCAATTGCTGTGCCAGGCAGTTTTAACGATCAGTTCGCCGATGCAGATATTCGTAATTATGCGGGCAAC
GTCTGGTATCAGCGCGAAGTCTTTATACCGAAAGGTTGGGCAGGCCAGCGTATCGTGCTGCGTTTCGATG
CGGTCACTCATTACGGCAAAGTGTGGGTCAATAATCAGGAAGTGATGGAGCATCAGGGCGGCTATACGCC
ATTTGAAGCCGATGTCACGCCGTATGTTATTGCCGGGAAAAGTGTACGTATCACCGTTTGTGTGAACAAC
GAACTGAACTGGCAGACTATCCCGCCGGGAATGGTGATTACCGACGAAAACGGCAAGAAAAAGCAGTCTT
ACTTCCATGATTTCTTTAACTATGCCGGAATCCATCGCAGCGTAATGCTCTACACCACGCCGAACACCTG
GGTGGACGATATCACCGTGGTGACGCATGTCGCGCAAGACTGTAACCACGCGTCTGTTGACTGGCAGGTG
GTGGCCAATGGTGATGTCAGCGTTGAACTGCGTGATGCGGATCAACAGGTGGTTGCAACTGGACAAGGCA
CTAGCGGGACTTTGCAAGTGGTGAATCCGCACCTCTGGCAACCGGGTGAAGGTTATCTCTATGAACTGTG
CGTCACAGCCAAAAGCCAGACAGAGTGTGATATCTACCCGCTTCGCGTCGGCATCCGGTCAGTGGCAGTG
AAGGGCGAACAGTTCCTGATTAACCACAAACCGTTCTACTTTACTGGCTTTGGTCGTCATGAAGATGCGG
ACTTGCGTGGCAAAGGATTCGATAACGTGCTGATGGTGCACGACCACGCATTAATGGACTGGATTGGGGC
CAACTCCTACCGTACCTCGCATTACCCTTACGCTGAAGAGATGCTCGACTGGGCAGATGAACATGGCATC
GTGGTGATTGATGAAACTGCTGCTGTCGGCTTTAACCTCTCTTTAGGCATTGGTTTCGAAGCGGGCAACA
AGCCGAAAGAACTGTACAGCGAAGAGGCAGTCAACGGGGAAACTCAGCAAGCGCACTTACAGGCGATTAA
AGAGCTGATAGCGCGTGACAAAAACCACCCAAGCGTGGTGATGTGGAGTATTGCCAACGAACCGGATACC
CGTCCGCAAGGTGCACGGGAATATTTCGCGCCACTGGCGGAAGCAACGCGTAAACTCGACCCGACGCGTC
CGATCACCTGCGTCAATGTAATGTTCTGCGACGCTCACACCGATACCATCAGCGATCTCTTTGATGTGCT
GTGCCTGAACCGTTATTACGGATGGTATGTCCAAAGCGGCGATTTGGAAACGGCAGAGAAGGTACTGGAA
AAAGAACTTCTGGCCTGGCAGGAGAAACTGCATCAGCCGATTATCATCACCGAATACGGCGTGGATACGT
TAGCCGGGCTGCACTCAATGTACACCGACATGTGGAGTGAAGAGTATCAGTGTGCATGGCTGGATATGTA
TCACCGCGTCTTTGATCGCGTCAGCGCCGTCGTCGGTGAACAGGTATGGAATTTCGCCGATTTTGCGACC
TCGCAAGGCATATTGCGCGTTGGCGGTAACAAGAAAGGGATCTTCACTCGCGACCGCAAACCGAAGTCGG
CGGCTTTTCTGCTGCAAAAACGCTGGACTGGCATGAACTTCGGTGAAAAACCGCAGCAGGGAGGCAAACA
ATGAATCAACAACTCTCCTGGCGCACCATCGTCGGCTACAGCCTCGGGAATTGTACCGCCGCCACCGCGG
TGGATCTAGACCCAGCTTTCTTGTACAAAGTGGTGATCCTAGCTTTCGTTCGTATCATCGGTTTCGACAA
CGTTCGTCAAGTTCAATGCATCAGTTTCATTGCGCACACACCAGAATCCTACTGAGTTTGAGTATTATGG
CATTGGGAAAACTGTTTTTCTTGTACCATTTGTTGTGCTTGTAATTTACTGTGTTTTTTATTCGGTTTTC
GCTATCGAACTGTGAAATGGAAATGGATGGAGAAGAGTTAATGAATGATATGGTCCTTTTGTTCATTCTC
AAATTAATATTATTTGTTTTTTCTCTTATTTGTTGTGTGTTGAATTTGAAATTATAAGAGATATGCAAAC
ATTTTGTTTTGAGTAAAAATGTGTCAAATCGTGGCCTCTAATGACCGAAGTTAATATGAGGAGTAAAACA
CTTGTAGTTGTACCATTATGCTTATTCACTAGGCAACAAATATATTTTCAGACCTAGAAAAGCTGCAAAT
GTTACTGAATACAAGTATGTCCTCTTGTGTTTTAGACATTTATGAACTTTCCTTTATGTAATTTTCCAGA
ATCCTTGTCAGATTCTAATCATTGCTTTATAATTATAGTTATACTCATGGATTTGTAGTTGAGTATGAAA
ATATTTTTTAATGCATTTTATGACTTGCCAATTGATTGACAACATGCATCAATCGGAGCTCCAGCTTTTG
TTCCCTTTAGTGAGGGTTAATTCCGAGCTTGGCGTAATCATGGTCATAGCTGTTTCCTGTGTGAAATTGT
TATCCGCTCACAATTCCACACAACATACGAGCCGGAAGHCATAAAGTGTAAAGCCTGGGGTGCCTAATGA
GTGAGCTAACTCACATTAATTGCGTTGCGCTCACTGCCCGCTTTCCAGTCGGGAAACCTGTCGTGCCAGC
TGCATTAATGAATCGGCCAACGCGCGGGGAGAGGCGGTTTGCGTATTGGGCGCTCTTCCGCTTCCTCGCT
CACTGACTCGCTGCGCTCGGTCGTTCGGCTGCGGCGAGCGGTATCAGCTCACTCAAAGGCGGTAATACGG
TTATCCACAGAATCAGGGGATAACGCAGGAAAGAACATGAAGGCCTTGACAGGATATATTGGCGGGTAAA
CTAAGTCGCTGTATGTGTTTGTTTGAGATCTCATGTGAGCAAAAGGCCAGCAAAAGGCCAGGAACCGTAA
AAAGGCCGCGTTGCTGGCGTTTTTCCATAGGCTCCGCCCCCCTGACGAGCATCACAAAAATCGACGCTCA
AGTCAGAGGTGGCGAAACCCGACAGGACTATAAAGATACCAGGCGTTTCCCCCTGGAAGCTCCCTCGTGC
GCTCTCCTGTTCCGACCCTGCCGCTTACCGGATACCTGTCCGCCTTTCTCCCTTCGGGAAGCGTGGCGCT
TTCTCATAGCTCACGCTGTAGGTATCTCAGTTCGGTGTAGGTCGTTCGCTCCAAGCTGGGCTGTGTGCAC
GAACCCCCCGTTCAGCCCGACCGCTGCGCCTTATCCGGTAACTATCGTCTTGAGTCCAACCCGGTAAGAC
ACGACTTATCGCCACTGGCAGCAGCCACTGGTAACAGGATTAGCAGAGCGAGGTATGTAGGCGGTGCTAC
AGAGTTCTTGAAGTGGTGGCCTAACTACGGCTACACTAGAAGAACAGTATTTGGTATCTGCGCTCTGCTG
AAGCCAGTTACCTTCGGAAGAAGAGTTGGTAGCTCTTGATCCGGCAAACAAACCACCGCTGGTAGCGGTG
GTTTTTTTGTTTGCAAGCAGCAGATTACGCGCAGAAAAAAAGGATCTCAAGAAGATCCTTTGATCTTTTC
TACGGGGTCTGACGCTCAGTGGAACGAAAACTCACGTTAAGGGATTTTGGTCATGAGATTATCAAAAAGG
ATCTTCACCTAGATCCTTTTAAATTAAAAATGAAGTTTTAAATCAATCTAAAGTATATATGTGTAACATT
GGTCTAGTGATTATTTGCCGACTACCTTGGTGATCTCGCCTTTCACGTAGTGAACAAATTCTTCCAACTG
ATCTGCGCGCGAGGCCAAGCGATCTTCTTGTCCAAGATAAGCCTGCCTAGCTTCAAGTATGACGGGCTGA
TACTGGGCCGGCAGGCGCTCCATTGCCCAGTCGGCAGCGACATCCTTCGGCGCGATTTTGCCGGTTACTG
CGCTGTACCAAATGCGGGACAACGTAAGCACTACATTTCGCTCATCGCCAGCCCAGTCGGGCGGCGAGTT
CCATAGCGTTAAGGTTTCATTTAGCGCCTCAAATAGATCCTGTTCAGGAACCGGATCAAAGAGTTCCTCC
GCCGCTGGACCTACCAAGGCAACGCTATGTTCTCTTGCTTTTGTCAGCAAGATAGCCAGATCAATGTCGA
TCGTGGCTGGCTCGAAGATACCTGCAAGAATGTCATTGCGCTGCCATTCTCCAAATTGCAGTTCGCGCTT
AGCTGGATAACGCCACGGAATGATGTCGTCGTGCACAACAATGGTGACTTCTACAGCGCGGAGAATCTCG
CTCTCTCCAGGGGAAGCCGAAGTTTCCAAAAGGTCGTTGATCAAAGCTCGCCGCGTTGTTTCATCAAGCC
TTACGGTCACCGTAACCAGCAAATCAATATCACTGTGTGGCTTCAGGCCGCCATCCACTGCGGAGCCGTA
CAAATGTACGGCCAGCAACGTCGGTTCGAGATGGCGCTCGATGACGCCAACTACCTCTGATAGTTGAGTC
GATACTTCGGCGATCACCGCTTCCCTCATAACACCCCTTGTATTACTGTTTATGTAAGCAGACAGTTTTA
TTGTTCATGATGATATATTTTTATCTTGTGCAATGTAACATCAGAGATTTTGAGACACAACGTGGCTTTG
TTGAATAAATCGAACTTTTGCTGAGTTGAAGGATCAGATCACGCATCTTCCCGACAACGCAGACCGTTCC
GTGGCAAAGCAAAAGTTCAAAATCACCAACTGGTCCACCTACAACAAAGCTCTCATCAACCGTGGCTCCC
TCACTTTCTGGCTGGATGATGGGGCGATTCAGGCGATCCCCATCCAACAGCCCGCCGTCGAGCGGGCT
