>Addgene plasmid #64822 | pPM180 | addgene partial sequence | sequence record 123122 | 35S-promoter 5'-CTATCCTTCGCAAGACCCTTC-3'
GGAAGTTCATTTCATTTGGAGAGAACACGGGGGACGAGCTTCTAGAGGATCACAAGTTTGTACAAAAAAG
CAGGCTTTCGGGCCCCCCCTCGAGGTCGACGGTATCGATAAGCTTGGATCCGGGCCCATGGTCCGTCCTG
TAGAAACCCCAACCCGTGAAATCAAAAAACTCGACGGCCTGTGGGCATTCAGTCTGGATCGCGAAAACTG
TGGAATTGATCAGCGTTGGTGGGAAAGCGCGTTACAAGAAAGCCGGGCAATTGCTGTGCCAGGCAGTTTT
AACGATCAGTTCGCCGATGCAGATATTCGTAATTATGCGGGCAACGTCTGGTATCAGCGCGAAGTCTTTA
TACCGAAAGGTTGGGCAGGCCAGCGTATCGTGCTGCGTTTCGATGCGGTCACTCATTACGGCAAAGTGTG
GGTCAATAATCAGGAAGTGATGGAGCATCAGGGCGGCTATACGCCATTTGAAGCCGATGTCACGCCGTAT
GTTATTGCCGGGAAAAGTGTACGTATCACCGTTTGTGTGAACAACGAACTGAACTGGCAGACTATCCCGC
CGGGAATGGTGATTACCGACGAAAACGGCAAGAAAAAGCAGTCTTACTTCCATGATTTCTTTAACTATGC
CGGAATCCATCGCAGCGTAATGCTCTACACCACGCCGAACACCTGGGTGGACGATATCACCGTGGTGACG
CATGTCGCGCAAGACTGTAACCACGCGTCTGTTGACTGGCAGGTGGTGGCCAATGGTGATGTCAGCGTTG
AACTGCGTGATGCGGATCAACAGGTGGTTGCAACTGGACAAGGCACTAGCGGGACTTTGCAAGTGGTGAA
TCCGCACCTCTGGCAACCGGGTGAAGGTTATCTCTATGAACTGTGCGTCACAGCCAAAAGCCAGACAGAG
TGTGATATCTACCCGCTTCGCGTCGGCATCCGGTCAGTGGCAGTGAAGGGCGAACAGTTCCTGATTAACC
ACAAACCGTTCTACTTTACTGGCTTTGGTCGTCATGAAGATGCGGACTTGCGTGGCAAAGGATTCGATAA
CGTGCTGATGGTGCACGACCACGCATTAATGGACTGGATTGGGG
