>Addgene plasmid #64822 | pPM180 | addgene partial sequence | sequence record 123123 | E9-term-R 5'-GTAGGATTCTGGTGTGTGCG-3'
GCATTGAACTTGACGAACGTTGTCGAAACCGATGATACGAACGAAAGCTAGGATCACCACTTTGTACAAG
AAAGCTGGGTCTAGATCCACCGCGGTGGCGGCGGTACAATTCCCGAGGCTGTAGCCGACGATGGTGCGCC
AGGAGAGTTGTTGATTCATTGTTTGCCTCCCTGCTGCGGTTTTTCACCGAAGTTCATGCCAGTCCAGCGT
TTTTGCAGCAGAAAAGCCGCCGACTTCGGTTTGCGGTCGCGAGTGAAGATCCCTTTCTTGTTACCGCCAA
CGCGCAATATGCCTTGCGAGGTCGCAAAATCGGCGAAATTCCATACCTGTTCACCGACGACGGCGCTGAC
GCGATCAAAGACGCGGTGATACATATCCAGCCATGCACACTGATACTCTTCACTCCACATGTCGGTGTAC
ATTGAGTGCAGCCCGGCTAACGTATCCACGCCGTATTCGGTGATGATAATCGGCTGATGCAGTTTCTCCT
GCCAGGCCAGAAGTTCTTTTTCCAGTACCTTCTCTGCCGTTTCCAAATCGCCGCTTTGGACATACCATCC
GTAATAACGGTTCAGGCACAGCACATCAAAGAGATCGCTGATGGTATCGGTGTGAGCGTCGCAGAACATT
ACATTGACGCAGGTGATCGGACGCGTCGGGTCGAGTTTACGCGTTGCTTCCGCCAGTGGCGCGAAATATT
CCCGTGCACCTTGCGGACGGGTATCCGGTTCGTTGGCAATACTCCACATCACCACGCTTGGGTGGTTTTT
GTCACGCGCTATCAGCTCTTTAATCGCCTGTAAGTGCGCTTGCTGAGTTTCCCCGTTGACTGCCTCTTCG
CTGTACAGTTCTTTCGGCTTGTTGCCCGCTTCGAAACCAATGCCTAAAGAGAGGTTAAAGCCGACAGCAG
CAGTTTCATCAATCACCACGATGCCATGTTCATCTGCCCAGTCGAGCATCTCTTCAGCGTAAGGGTAATG
CGAGGTACGGTAGGAGTTGGCCCC
